Addgene plasmid #76419: IRAK1 gRNA (BRDN0001147615)
Purpose: 3rd generation lentiviral gRNA plasmid targeting human IRAK1
Depositing lab: John Doench & David Root. Depositing organization: Broad Institute. Publication: Optimized sgRNA design to maximize activity and minimize off-target effects of CRISPR-Cas9. Doench JG, Fusi N, Sullender M, Hegde M, Vaimberg EW, Donovan KF, Smith I, Tothova Z, Wilen C, Orchard R, Virgin HW, Listgarten J, Root DE. Nat Biotechnol. 2016 Jan 18. doi: 10.1038/nbt.3437. PubMed 26780180.
Backbone
  Vector backbone: lentiGuide-Puro
  Backbone manufacturer: Zhang Lab (Addgene plasmid # 52963)
  Vector type: Mammalian Expression, Lentiviral, CRISPR
  Selectable markers: Puromycin
Growth in bacteria
  Bacterial resistance: Ampicillin, 100 μg/mL
  Growth temperature: 37°C
  Growth strain: DH5alpha
  Copy number: High Copy
Gene/Insert
  Gene/Insert name: IRAK1 (alt names: IRAK1; NM_001025242.1)
  gRNA/shRNA sequence: GATCAACCGCAACGCCCGTG
  Species: H. sapiens (human)
  Entrez Gene: IRAK1 (a.k.a. IRAK, pelle)
  Promoter: hU6
  Cloning method: Unknown
  Sequencing primers: 5′ U6-F; 3′ pS2-R
Terms and licenses: Academic/Nonprofit Terms; Industry Terms: Not Available to Industry
Depositor comments: The gRNA was designed to target the following Genbank reference sequence(s): NM_001025242.1,NM_001025243.1,NM_001569.3. Note that this plasmid does NOT contain Cas9. It should be used in conjunction with lentiCas9-Blast (Addgene #52962) or otherwise with cell lines already expressing Cas9. Browse the full kinome gRNA library at http://www.addgene.org/pooled-library/broadgpp-human-kinome/ or visit http://www.broadinstitute.org/rnai/public/ for detailed protocols and information.
How to cite: IRAK1 gRNA (BRDN0001147615) was a gift from John Doench & David Root (Addgene plasmid # 76419 ; http://n2t.net/addgene:76419 ; RRID:Addgene_76419)
