[The description below was written by a language model from this plasmid's Addgene catalogue record and pLannotate feature annotations shown in this document.]
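Description:
IRAK1 gRNA (BRDN0001147615) is a third-generation lentiviral CRISPR plasmid built on the lentiGuide-Puro backbone that delivers a single guide RNA against human IRAK1 (interleukin-1 receptor-associated kinase 1). The assembled sequence is about 8.3 kb. In bacteria it is maintained at high copy from a ColE1/pUC-type origin and selected through the β-lactamase (AmpR) gene. An f1 origin and leftover lac, T7 and T3 cloning-vector elements also lie in the backbone outside the viral region.

The viral genome begins with an RSV promoter fused to a truncated HIV-1 5' LTR, which makes genomic RNA transcription Tat-independent. It ends with a self-inactivating ΔU3 3' LTR followed by an SV40 poly(A) signal. Between the LTRs are the Ψ packaging signal with a partial gag sequence, the Rev response element for nuclear export of the unspliced genome, and a cPPT/CTS that aids nuclear import in transduced cells.

Two expression units form the payload. A human U6 RNA polymerase III promoter drives the IRAK1-specific spacer joined to the Streptococcus pyogenes Cas9 guide scaffold. Downstream, the EF-1α core promoter with its intron A drives puromycin N-acetyltransferase, followed by a WPRE to enhance expression, so that transduced mammalian cells can be selected with puromycin.

The guide was designed against three IRAK1 reference transcripts. The plasmid does not encode Cas9, so it must be paired with a separate Cas9 vector or used in cells that already express the nuclease. It belongs to a human kinome guide collection produced with optimized sgRNA design rules and is suited to IRAK1 knockout studies.
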