Features (pLannotate 1.2.2; 29 found; start..end, strand, type, name):
     14..80      +  CDS            small t antigen (fragment): SV40 (simian virus 40) small t antigen
    106..317     +  promoter       EF-1α core promoter: core promoter for human elongation factor EF-1α
    318..1256    +  intron         EF-1α intron A: intron upstream of the start codon of human EF-1α
   1278..1877    +  CDS            PuroR (fragment): puromycin N-acetyltransferase; pac from Streptomyces; confers resistance to puromycin
   1893..2481    +  misc_feature   WPRE: woodchuck hepatitis virus posttranscriptional regulatory element
   2532..2551    +  misc_feature   cPPT/CTS (fragment): central polypurine tract and central termination sequence of HIV-1
   2553..2786    +  LTR            3' LTR (ΔU3): self-inactivating 3' long terminal repeat (LTR) from HIV-1
   2864..2985    +  polyA_signal   SV40 poly(A) signal: SV40 polyadenylation signal
   3025..3160    +  rep_origin     SV40 ori: SV40 origin of replication
   3181..3199    -  promoter       T7 promoter: promoter for bacteriophage T7 RNA polymerase
   3207..3362    +  CDS            lacZα (fragment): LacZα fragment of β-galactosidase; lacZ fragment
   3367..3795    +  rep_origin     f1 ori (sequence partly withheld): f1 bacteriophage origin of replication; arrow indicates direction of (+) strand synthesis
   3848..3952    +  promoter       AmpR promoter: bla
   3953..4813    +  CDS            AmpR: β-lactamase; bla; confers resistance to ampicillin, carbenicillin, and related antibiotics
   4984..5572    +  rep_origin     ori: high-copy-number ColE1/pMB1/pBR322/pUC origin of replication
   5755..5847    +  CDS            lacI (fragment): lac repressor; lacI; The lac repressor binds to the lac operator to inhibit transcription in E. coli. This inhibition can be relieved by adding lactose or isopropyl-β-D-thiogalactopyranoside (IPTG).
   5860..5881    +  protein_bind   CAP binding site: CAP binding activates transcription in the presence of cAMP. E. coli catabolite activator protein
   5896..5926    +  promoter       lac promoter: promoter for the E. coli lac operon
   5934..5950    +  protein_bind   lac operator: The lac repressor binds to the lac operator to inhibit transcription in E. coli. This inhibition can be relieved by adding lactose or isopropyl-β-D-thiogalactopyranoside (IPTG). lac repressor encoded by lacI
   5995..6013    +  promoter       T3 promoter: promoter for bacteriophage T3 RNA polymerase
   6041..6267    +  promoter       RSV promoter: Rous sarcoma virus enhancer/promoter
   6268..6448    +  LTR            5' LTR (truncated): truncated 5' long terminal repeat (LTR) from HIV-1
   6495..6620    +  misc_feature   HIV-1 Ψ: packaging signal of human immunodeficiency virus type 1
   6604..6967    +  CDS            HIV-1 gag (fragment): gag protein from human immunodeficiency virus 1; gag
   7113..7346    +  misc_feature   RRE: The Rev response element (RRE) of HIV-1 allows for Rev-dependent mRNA export from the nucleus to the cytoplasm.
   7723..7749    +  CDS            Rev (fragment): human immunodeficiency virus 1 (HIV-1) Rev protein; rev; enhances nuclear export of unspliced and incompletely spliced viral mRNAs
   7753..7993    +  promoter       U6 promoter: RNA polymerase III promoter for human U6 snRNA
   8023..8098    +  misc_RNA       gRNA scaffold: guide RNA scaffold for the Streptococcus pyogenes CRISPR/Cas9 system
   8154..8271    +  misc_feature   cPPT/CTS: central polypurine tract and central termination sequence of HIV-1
>Addgene plasmid #76419 | IRAK1 gRNA (BRDN0001147615) | addgene full sequence | sequence record 185802 | Addgene Assembled Sequence
CCCGGGTGCAAAGATGGATAAAGTTTTAAACAGAGAGGAATCTTTGCAGCTAATGGACCTTCTAGGTCTT
GAAAGGAGTGGGAATTGGCTCCGGTGCCCGTCAGTGGGCAGAGCGCACATCGCCCACAGTCCCCGAGAAG
TTGGGGGGAGGGGTCGGCAATTGATCCGGTGCCTAGAGAAGGTGGCGCGGGGTAAACTGGGAAAGTGATG
TCGTGTACTGGCTCCGCCTTTTTCCCGAGGGTGGGGGAGAACCGTATATAAGTGCAGTAGTCGCCGTGAA
CGTTCTTTTTCGCAACGGGTTTGCCGCCAGAACACAGGTAAGTGCCGTGTGTGGTTCCCGCGGGCCTGGC
CTCTTTACGGGTTATGGCCCTTGCGTGCCTTGAATTACTTCCACCTGGCTGCAGTACGTGATTCTTGATC
CCGAGCTTCGGGTTGGAAGTGGGTGGGAGAGTTCGAGGCCTTGCGCTTAAGGAGCCCCTTCGCCTCGTGC
TTGAGTTGAGGCCTGGCCTGGGCGCTGGGGCCGCCGCGTGCGAATCTGGTGGCACCTTCGCGCCTGTCTC
GCTGCTTTCGATAAGTCTCTAGCCATTTAAAATTTTTGATGACCTGCTGCGACGCTTTTTTTCTGGCAAG
ATAGTCTTGTAAATGCGGGCCAAGATCTGCACACTGGTATTTCGGTTTTTGGGGCCGCGGGCGGCGACGG
GGCCCGTGCGTCCCAGCGCACATGTTCGGCGAGGCGGGGCCTGCGAGCGCGGCCACCGAGAATCGGACGG
GGGTAGTCTCAAGCTGGCCGGCCTGCTCTGGTGCCTGGCCTCGCGCCGCCGTGTATCGCCCCGCCCTGGG
CGGCAAGGCTGGCCCGGTCGGCACCAGTTGCGTGAGCGGAAAGATGGCCGCTTCCCGGCCCTGCTGCAGG
GAGCTCAAAATGGAGGACGCGGCGCTCGGGAGAGCGGGCGGGTGAGTCACCCACACAAAGGAAAAGGGCC
TTTCCGTCCTCAGCCGTCGCTTCATGTGACTCCACGGAGTACCGGGCGCCGTCCAGGCACCTCGATTAGT
TCTCGAGCTTTTGGAGTACGTCGTCTTTAGGTTGGGGGGAGGGGTTTTATGCGATGGAGTTTCCCCACAC
TGAGTGGGTGGAGACTGAAGTTAGGCCAGCTTGGCACTTGATGTAATTCTCCTTGGAATTTGCCCTTTTT
GAGTTTGGATCTTGGTTCATTCTCAAGCCTCAGACAGTGGTTCAAAGTTTTTTTCTTCCATTTCAGGTGT
CGTGACGTACGGCCACCATGACCGAGTACAAGCCCACGGTGCGCCTCGCCACCCGCGACGACGTCCCCAG
GGCCGTACGCACCCTCGCCGCCGCGTTCGCCGACTACCCCGCCACGCGCCACACCGTCGATCCGGACCGC
CACATCGAGCGGGTCACCGAGCTGCAAGAACTCTTCCTCACGCGCGTCGGGCTCGACATCGGCAAGGTGT
GGGTCGCGGACGACGGCGCCGCCGTGGCGGTCTGGACCACGCCGGAGAGCGTCGAAGCGGGGGCGGTGTT
CGCCGAGATCGGCCCGCGCATGGCCGAGTTGAGCGGTTCCCGGCTGGCCGCGCAGCAACAGATGGAAGGC
CTCCTGGCGCCGCACCGGCCCAAGGAGCCCGCGTGGTTCCTGGCCACCGTCGGAGTCTCGCCCGACCACC
AGGGCAAGGGTCTGGGCAGCGCCGTCGTGCTCCCCGGAGTGGAGGCGGCCGAGCGCGCCGGGGTGCCCGC
CTTCCTGGAGACCTCCGCGCCCCGCAACCTCCCCTTCTACGAGCGGCTCGGCTTCACCGTCACCGCCGAC
GTCGAGGTGCCCGAAGGACCGCGCACCTGGTGCATGACCCGCAAGCCCGGTGCCTGAACGCGTTAAGTCG
ACAATCAACCTCTGGATTACAAAATTTGTGAAAGATTGACTGGTATTCTTAACTATGTTGCTCCTTTTAC
GCTATGTGGATACGCTGCTTTAATGCCTTTGTATCATGCTATTGCTTCCCGTATGGCTTTCATTTTCTCC
TCCTTGTATAAATCCTGGTTGCTGTCTCTTTATGAGGAGTTGTGGCCCGTTGTCAGGCAACGTGGCGTGG
TGTGCACTGTGTTTGCTGACGCAACCCCCACTGGTTGGGGCATTGCCACCACCTGTCAGCTCCTTTCCGG
GACTTTCGCTTTCCCCCTCCCTATTGCCACGGCGGAACTCATCGCCGCCTGCCTTGCCCGCTGCTGGACA
GGGGCTCGGCTGTTGGGCACTGACAATTCCGTGGTGTTGTCGGGGAAATCATCGTCCTTTCCTTGGCTGC
TCGCCTGTGTTGCCACCTGGATTCTGCGCGGGACGTCCTTCTGCTACGTCCCTTCGGCCCTCAATCCAGC
GGACCTTCCTTCCCGCGGCCTGCTGCCGGCTCTGCGGCCTCTTCCGCGTCTTCGCCTTCGCCCTCAGACG
AGTCGGATCTCCCTTTGGGCCGCCTCCCCGCGTCGACTTTAAGACCAATGACTTACAAGGCAGCTGTAGA
TCTTAGCCACTTTTTAAAAGAAAAGGGGGGACTGGAAGGGCTAATTCACTCCCAACGAAGACAAGATCTG
CTTTTTGCTTGTACTGGGTCTCTCTGGTTAGACCAGATCTGAGCCTGGGAGCTCTCTGGCTAACTAGGGA
ACCCACTGCTTAAGCCTCAATAAAGCTTGCCTTGAGTGCTTCAAGTAGTGTGTGCCCGTCTGTTGTGTGA
CTCTGGTAACTAGAGATCCCTCAGACCCTTTTAGTCAGTGTGGAAAATCTCTAGCAGTACGTATAGTAGT
TCATGTCATCTTATTATTCAGTATTTATAACTTGCAAAGAAATGAATATCAGAGAGTGAGAGGAACTTGT
TTATTGCAGCTTATAATGGTTACAAATAAAGCAATAGCATCACAAATTTCACAAATAAAGCATTTTTTTC
ACTGCATTCTAGTTGTGGTTTGTCCAAACTCATCAATGTATCTTATCATGTCTGGCTCTAGCTATCCCGC
CCCTAACTCCGCCCATCCCGCCCCTAACTCCGCCCAGTTCCGCCCATTCTCCGCCCCATGGCTGACTAAT
TTTTTTTATTTATGCAGAGGCCGAGGCCGCCTCGGCCTCTGAGCTATTCCAGAAGTAGTGAGGAGGCTTT
TTTGGAGGCCTAGGGACGTACCCAATTCGCCCTATAGTGAGTCGTATTACGCGCGCTCACTGGCCGTCGT
TTTACAACGTCGTGACTGGGAAAACCCTGGCGTTACCCAACTTAATCGCCTTGCAGCACATCCCCCTTTC
GCCAGCTGGCGTAATAGCGAAGAGGCCCGCACCGATCGCCCTTCCCAACAGTTGCGCAGCCTGAATGGCG
AATGGG
[124 nt withheld, positions 3367-3490]
C
[91 nt withheld, positions 3492-3582]
A
[49 nt withheld, positions 3584-3632]
CCTTTGACGTTGGAGTCCACGTTCTTT
[37 nt withheld, positions 3660-3696]
ACCCTATCTCGGTCTATTCTTTTGATTTATAAGGGATTTTGCCGATTTCGGCCTATTGGTTAAAAAATGA
GCTGATTTAACAAAAATTTAACGCGAATTTTAACAAAATATTAACGCTTACAATTTAGGTGGCACTTTTC
GGGGAAATGTGCGCGGAACCCCTATTTGTTTATTTTTCTAAATACATTCAAATATGTATCCGCTCATGAG
ACAATAACCCTGATAAATGCTTCAATAATATTGAAAAAGGAAGAGTATGAGTATTCAACATTTCCGTGTC
GCCCTTATTCCCTTTTTTGCGGCATTTTGCCTTCCTGTTTTTGCTCACCCAGAAACGCTGGTGAAAGTAA
AAGATGCTGAAGATCAGTTGGGTGCACGAGTGGGTTACATCGAACTGGATCTCAACAGCGGTAAGATCCT
TGAGAGTTTTCGCCCCGAAGAACGTTTTCCAATGATGAGCACTTTTAAAGTTCTGCTATGTGGCGCGGTA
TTATCCCGTATTGACGCCGGGCAAGAGCAACTCGGTCGCCGCATACACTATTCTCAGAATGACTTGGTTG
AGTACTCACCAGTCACAGAAAAGCATCTTACGGATGGCATGACAGTAAGAGAATTATGCAGTGCTGCCAT
AACCATGAGTGATAACACTGCGGCCAACTTACTTCTGACAACGATCGGAGGACCGAAGGAGCTAACCGCT
TTTTTGCACAACATGGGGGATCATGTAACTCGCCTTGATCGTTGGGAACCGGAGCTGAATGAAGCCATAC
CAAACGACGAGCGTGACACCACGATGCCTGTAGCAATGGCAACAACGTTGCGCAAACTATTAACTGGCGA
ACTACTTACTCTAGCTTCCCGGCAACAATTAATAGACTGGATGGAGGCGGATAAAGTTGCAGGACCACTT
CTGCGCTCGGCCCTTCCGGCTGGCTGGTTTATTGCTGATAAATCTGGAGCCGGTGAGCGTGGGTCTCGCG
GTATCATTGCAGCACTGGGGCCAGATGGTAAGCCCTCCCGTATCGTAGTTATCTACACGACGGGGAGTCA
GGCAACTATGGATGAACGAAATAGACAGATCGCTGAGATAGGTGCCTCACTGATTAAGCATTGGTAACTG
TCAGACCAAGTTTACTCATATATACTTTAGATTGATTTAAAACTTCATTTTTAATTTAAAAGGATCTAGG
TGAAGATCCTTTTTGATAATCTCATGACCAAAATCCCTTAACGTGAGTTTTCGTTCCACTGAGCGTCAGA
CCCCGTAGAAAAGATCAAAGGATCTTCTTGAGATCCTTTTTTTCTGCGCGTAATCTGCTGCTTGCAAACA
AAAAAACCACCGCTACCAGCGGTGGTTTGTTTGCCGGATCAAGAGCTACCAACTCTTTTTCCGAAGGTAA
CTGGCTTCAGCAGAGCGCAGATACCAAATACTGTTCTTCTAGTGTAGCCGTAGTTAGGCCACCACTTCAA
GAACTCTGTAGCACCGCCTACATACCTCGCTCTGCTAATCCTGTTACCAGTGGCTGCTGCCAGTGGCGAT
AAGTCGTGTCTTACCGGGTTGGACTCAAGACGATAGTTACCGGATAAGGCGCAGCGGTCGGGCTGAACGG
GGGGTTCGTGCACACAGCCCAGCTTGGAGCGAACGACCTACACCGAACTGAGATACCTACAGCGTGAGCT
ATGAGAAAGCGCCACGCTTCCCGAAGGGAGAAAGGCGGACAGGTATCCGGTAAGCGGCAGGGTCGGAACA
GGAGAGCGCACGAGGGAGCTTCCAGGGGGAAACGCCTGGTATCTTTATAGTCCTGTCGGGTTTCGCCACC
TCTGACTTGAGCGTCGATTTTTGTGATGCTCGTCAGGGGGGCGGAGCCTATGGAAAAACGCCAGCAACGC
GGCCTTTTTACGGTTCCTGGCCTTTTGCTGGCCTTTTGCTCACATGTTCTTTCCTGCGTTATCCCCTGAT
TCTGTGGATAACCGTATTACCGCCTTTGAGTGAGCTGATACCGCTCGCCGCAGCCGAACGACCGAGCGCA
GCGAGTCAGTGAGCGAGGAAGCGGAAGAGCGCCCAATACGCAAACCGCCTCTCCCCGCGCGTTGGCCGAT
TCATTAATGCAGCTGGCACGACAGGTTTCCCGACTGGAAAGCGGGCAGTGAGCGCAACGCAATTAATGTG
AGTTAGCTCACTCATTAGGCACCCCAGGCTTTACACTTTATGCTTCCGGCTCGTATGTTGTGTGGAATTG
TGAGCGGATAACAATTTCACACAGGAAACAGCTATGACCATGATTACGCCAAGCGCGCAATTAACCCTCA
CTAAAGGGAACAAAAGCTGGAGCTGCAAGCTTAATGTAGTCTTATGCAATACTCTTGTAGTCTTGCAACA
TGGTAACGATGAGTTAGCAACATGCCTTACAAGGAGAGAAAAAGCACCGTGCATGCCGATTGGTGGAAGT
AAGGTGGTACGATCGTGCCTTATTAGGAAGGCAACAGACGGGTCTGACATGGATTGGACGAACCACTGAA
TTGCCGCATTGCAGAGATATTGTATTTAAGTGCCTAGCTCGATACATAAACGGGTCTCTCTGGTTAGACC
AGATCTGAGCCTGGGAGCTCTCTGGCTAACTAGGGAACCCACTGCTTAAGCCTCAATAAAGCTTGCCTTG
AGTGCTTCAAGTAGTGTGTGCCCGTCTGTTGTGTGACTCTGGTAACTAGAGATCCCTCAGACCCTTTTAG
TCAGTGTGGAAAATCTCTAGCAGTGGCGCCCGAACAGGGACTTGAAAGCGAAAGGGAAACCAGAGGAGCT
CTCTCGACGCAGGACTCGGCTTGCTGAAGCGCGCACGGCAAGAGGCGAGGGGCGGCGACTGGTGAGTACG
CCAAAAATTTTGACTAGCGGAGGCTAGAAGGAGAGAGATGGGTGCGAGAGCGTCAGTATTAAGCGGGGGA
GAATTAGATCGCGATGGGAAAAAATTCGGTTAAGGCCAGGGGGAAAGAAAAAATATAAATTAAAACATAT
AGTATGGGCAAGCAGGGAGCTAGAACGATTCGCAGTTAATCCTGGCCTGTTAGAAACATCAGAAGGCTGT
AGACAAATACTGGGACAGCTACAACCATCCCTTCAGACAGGATCAGAAGAACTTAGATCATTATATAATA
CAGTAGCAACCCTCTATTGTGTGCATCAAAGGATAGAGATAAAAGACACCAAGGAAGCTTTAGACAAGAT
AGAGGAAGAGCAAAACAAAAGTAAGACCACCGCACAGCAAGCGGCCGCTGATCTTCAGACCTGGAGGAGG
AGATATGAGGGACAATTGGAGAAGTGAATTATATAAATATAAAGTAGTAAAAATTGAACCATTAGGAGTA
GCACCCACCAAGGCAAAGAGAAGAGTGGTGCAGAGAGAAAAAAGAGCAGTGGGAATAGGAGCTTTGTTCC
TTGGGTTCTTGGGAGCAGCAGGAAGCACTATGGGCGCAGCGTCAATGACGCTGACGGTACAGGCCAGACA
ATTATTGTCTGGTATAGTGCAGCAGCAGAACAATTTGCTGAGGGCTATTGAGGCGCAACAGCATCTGTTG
CAACTCACAGTCTGGGGCATCAAGCAGCTCCAGGCAAGAATCCTGGCTGTGGAAAGATACCTAAAGGATC
AACAGCTCCTGGGGATTTGGGGTTGCTCTGGAAAACTCATTTGCACCACTGCTGTGCCTTGGAATGCTAG
TTGGAGTAATAAATCTCTGGAACAGATTTGGAATCACACGACCTGGATGGAGTGGGACAGAGAAATTAAC
AATTACACAAGCTTAATACACTCCTTAATTGAAGAATCGCAAAACCAGCAAGAAAAGAATGAACAAGAAT
TATTGGAATTAGATAAATGGGCAAGTTTGTGGAATTGGTTTAACATAACAAATTGGCTGTGGTATATAAA
ATTATTCATAATGATAGTAGGAGGCTTGGTAGGTTTAAGAATAGTTTTTGCTGTACTTTCTATAGTGAAT
AGAGTTAGGCAGGGATATTCACCATTATCGTTTCAGACCCACCTCCCAACCCCGAGGGGACCCAGAGAGG
GCCTATTTCCCATGATTCCTTCATATTTGCATATACGATACAAGGCTGTTAGAGAGATAATTAGAATTAA
TTTGACTGTAAACACAAAGATATTAGTACAAAATACGTGACGTAGAAAGTAATAATTTCTTGGGTAGTTT
GCAGTTTTAAAATTATGTTTTAAAATGGACTATCATATGCTTACCGTAACTTGAAAGTATTTCGATTTCT
TGGCTTTATATATCTTGTGGAAAGGACGAAACACCGGATCAACCGCAACGCCCGTGGTTTTAGAGCTAGA
AATAGCAAGTTAAAATAAGGCTAGTCCGTTATCAACTTGAAAAAGTGGCACCGAGTCGGTGCTTTTTTAA
GCTTGGCGTAACTAGATCTTGAGACAAATGGCAGTATTCATCCACAATTTTAAAAGAAAAGGGGGGATTG
GGGGGTACAGTGCAGGGGAAAGAATAGTAGACATAATAGCAACAGACATACAAACTAAAGAATTACAAAA
ACAAATTACAAAAATTCAAAATTTTCGGGTTTATTACAGGGACAGCAGAGATCCACTTTGGCGCCGGCTC
GAGGGGG
