>Addgene plasmid #76419 | IRAK1 gRNA (BRDN0001147615) | depositor partial sequence | sequence record 143879 | Target Sequence
GATCAACCGCAACGCCCGTG
