>Addgene plasmid #76419 | IRAK1 gRNA (BRDN0001147615) | addgene partial sequence | sequence record 185801 | hU6-F
TAGAAAGTAATAATTTCTTGGGTAGTTTGCAGTTTTAAAATTATGTTTTAAAATGGACTATCATATGCTT
ACCGTAACTTGAAAGTATTTCGATTTCTTGGCTTTATATATCTTGTGGAAAGGACGAAACACCGGATCAA
CCGCAACGCCCGTGGTTTTAGAGCTAGAAATAGCAAGTTAAAATAAGGCTAGTCCGTTATCAACTTGAAA
AAGTGGCACCGAGTCGGTGCTTTTTTAAGCTTGGCGTAACTAGATCTTGAGACAAATGGCAGTATTCATC
CACAATTTTAAAAGAAAAGGGGGGATTGGGGGGTACAGTGCAGGGGAAAGAATAGTAGACATAATAGCAA
CAGACATACAAACTAAAGAATTACAAAAACAAATTACAAAAATTCAAAATTTTCGGGTTTATTACAGGGA
CAGCAGAGATCCACTTTGGCGCCGGCTCGAGGGGGCCCGGGTGCAAAGATGGATAAAGTTTTAAACAGAG
AGGAATCTTTGCAGCTAATGGACCTTCTAGGTCTTGAAAGGAGTGGGAATTGGCTCCGGTGCCCGTCAGT
GGGCAGAGCG
